>Addgene plasmid #156517 | pD649-HAsp-MFAP3-Fc(DAPA)-AviTag-6xHis | addgene full sequence | sequence record 368850 | Addgene NGS Result
GTCCGGATCGACGGTGTGGCGCGTGGCGGGGTAGTCGGCGAACGCGGCGGCGAGGGTGCGTACGGCCCTG
GGGACGTCGTCGCGGGTGGCGAGGCGCACCGTGGGCTTGTACTCGGTCATGGTTTAGTTCCTCACCTTGT
CGTATTATACTATGCCGATATACTATGCCGATGATTAATTGTCAACACGTGCTGATCAGATCCGAAAATG
GATATACAAGCTCCCGGGAGCTTTTTGCAAAAGCCTAGGCCTCCAAAAAAGCCTCCTCACTACTTCTGGA
ATAGCTCAGAGGCAGAGGCGGCCTCGGCCTCTGCATAAATAAAAAAAATTAGTCAGCCATGGGGCGGAGA
ATGGGCGGAACTGGGCGGAGTTAGGGGCGGGATGGGCGGAGTTAGGGGCGGGACTATGGTTGCTGACTAA
TTGAGATGCATGCTTTGCATACTTCTGCCTGCTGGGGAGCCTGGGGACTTTCCACACCTGGTTGCTGACT
AATTGAGATGCATGCTTTGCATACTTCTGCCTGCTGGGGAGCCTGGGGACTTTCCACACCCTAACTGACA
CACATTCCACAGAATTAATTCGCGTTAAATTTTTGTTAAATCAGCTCATTTTTTAACCAATAGGCCGAAA
TCGGCAAAATCCCTTATAAATCAAAAGAATAGACCGAGATAGGGTTGAGTGTTGTGATGCAATTTCCTCA
TTTTATTAGGAAAGGACAGTGGGAGTGGCACCTTCCAGGGTCAAGGAAGGCACGGGGGAGGGGCAAACAA
CAGATGGCTGGCAACTAGAAGGCACAGTCGAGGCTGATTTTCTCTATCTATTTATTTTACTACTCAAGAC
TATCTTGCAAAGTAGAAGAACCCTGTCTGCAGTATGACGACCGTGTATACCCGATTGGCTTACCGGGTAA
CGCGTTGTGCCAGTGACTACAGGCCGGCCTTAGTGGTGATGGTGGTGGTGTTCATGCCACTCAATCTTCT
GAGCCTCGAAAATATCATTAAGACCGCTGCCGCCGGGGCTCAGGCTCAGGGACTTCTGGGTGTAGTGGTT
GTGCAGGGCCTCGTGCATCACGCTGCAGCTGAACACGTTGCCCTGCTGCCACCTGGACTTGTCCACGGTC
AGCTTGCTGTACAGGAAGAAGCTGCCGTCGCTGTCCAGCACTGGGGGGGTGGTCTTGTAGTTGTTCTCGG
GCTGGCCGTTGCTCTCCCACTCCACGGCGATATCGCTGGGGTAGAAGCCCTTCACCAGACAGGTCAGGGA
CACCTGGTTCTTGGTCATCTCCTCCCGGCTGGGGGGCAGGGTGTACACCTGGGGCTCCCGTGGCTGGCCC
TTGGCCTTGCTGATTGTCTTTTCGATTGGGGCAGCCAGGGCCTTGTTGGAGACTTTGCACTTGTATTCTT
TGCCGTTCAGCCAGTCCTGGTGCAGCACGGTCAGCACGGACACCACCCTGTAGGTGCTGTTGTACTGCTC
CTCTCTGGGCTTGGTCTTGGCGTTGTGCACCTCCACGCCGTCCACGTACCAGTTGAACTTCACCTCTGGG
TCCTCGTGGGACACGGCCACCACCACGCAGGTCACCTCGGGGGTCCTGCTGATCATCAGGGTGTCCTTGG
GCTTGGGGGGGAACAGGAACACGGAAGGCCCTCCCAGCAGTTCTGGAGCTGGGCAGGGGGGGCAGGTGTG
GGTCTTGTCGCCGCCCGGCGCGCCCATGTCGCCGCTGGTGAAGATCACTCTCAGGGTCACGCTGTAGCTG
GCTCTGATGGGGCTTGTCACGAAACAGGTGTACAGGCCTCTGTCGTCGAAGGCCACGTTGGTGATGTTCA
GGAAGTTGTCGGACACCAGCCATTTTCCGCCTCTGGATCTGCCATCCAGCTGCTGGCCCTTAGAATTGTG
CCAGTGCACGTCCTCGTAGTGGCTGGCTGTCAGCAGACACTCGATGCTGACGCTGGTGCCCTCTTTGGCA
ATGATCACATCGTCGTCGCTGTGGCTGCTGGCGCTCAGCTCAAAGGAGCTGGGAAAGCTGGCGTTGTAGC
TGCTTCTGTTGGCTTCCAGGGACACCATCTGGTCGAAGTCCACATCTTCCAGCACAAAAGCGGCGGCCGC
AGCGAACACCAGGCAGAAGATGTAGCTCAGGGCAATGATGGTCTTCATGGTGGCGCTAGCAGGCGCGTTT
TCGATAGAACCGAGGTGCAGTTGGACCTGGGAGTGGACACCTGTGGAGAGAAAGGCAAAGTGGATGTTAT
TCTATAGTGTCACCTAAATCGTATGTGTATGATACATAAGGTTATGTATTAATTGTAGCCGCGTTCTAAC
GAAGCCAAGGGGGTGGGCCTATAGACTCTATAGGCGGTACTTACGTCACTCTTGGCACGGGGAATCCGCG
TTCCAATGCACCGTTCCCGGCCGCGGAGGCTGGATCGGTCCCGGTGTCTTCTATGGAGGTCAAAACAGCG
TGGATGGCGTCTCCAGGCGATCTGACGGTTCACTAAACGAGCTCTGCTTATATAGACCTCCCACCGTACA
CGCCTACCGCCCATTTGCGTCAATGGGGCGGAGTTGTTACGACATTTTGGAAAGTCCCGTTGATTTTGGT
GCCAAAACAAACTCCCATTGACGTCAATGGGGTGGAGACTTGGAAATCCCCGTGAGTCAAACCGCTATCC
ACGCCCATTGATGTACTGCCAAAACCGCATCACCATGGTAATAGCGATGACTAATACGTAGATGTACTGC
CAAGTAGGAAAGTCCCATAAGGTCATGTACTGGGCATAATGCCAGGCGGGCCATTTACCGTCATTGACGT
CAATAGGGGGCGTACTTGGCATATGATACACTTGATGTACTGCCAAGTGGGCAGTTTACCGTAAATACTC
CACCCATTGACGTCAATGGAAAGTCCCTATTGGCGTTACTATGGGAACATACGTCATTATTGACGTCAAT
GGGCGGGGGTCGTTGGGCGGTCAGCCAGGCGGGCCATTTACCGTAAGTTATGTAACGCGGAACTCCATAT
ATGGGCTATGAACTAATGACCCCGTAATTGATTACTATTAATAACTAGTCAATAATCAATGCCAACATGG
CGGTCATATTGGACATGAGCCAATATAAATGTACATATTATGATATAGATACAACGTATGCAATGGCCAA
TAGCCAATATTGATTTATGCTATATAACCAATGAATAATATGGCTAATGGCCAATATTGAGTCAACGCCA
CTGTGCATGAAGCTCGTAATTGTTATCCGCTCACAATTAAGGGCGACACAAAATTTATTCTAAATGATAA
TAAATACTGATAACATCTTATAGTTTGTATTATATTTTGTATTATCGTTGACATGTATAATTTTGATATC
AAAAACTGATTTTCCCTTTATTATTTTCGAGATTTATTTTCTTAATTCTCTTTAACAAACTAGAAATATT
GTATATACAAAAAATCATAAATAATAGATGAATAGTTTAATTATAGGTGTTCATCAATCGAAAAAGCAAC
GTATCTTATTTAAAGTGCGTTGCTTTTTTCTCATTTATAAGGTTAAATAATTCTCATATATCAAGCAAAG
TGACAGGCGCCCTTAAATATTCTGACAAATGCTCTTTCCCTAAACTCCCCCCATAAAAAAACCCGCCGAA
GCGGGTTTTTACGTTATTTGCGGATTAACGATTACTCGTTATCAGAACCGCCCAGGGGGCCCGAGCTTAA
GACTGGCCGTCGTTTTACAACACAGAAAGAGTTTGTAGAAACGCAAAAAGGCCATCCGTCAGGGGCCTTC
TGCTTAGTTTGATGCCTGGCAGTTCCCTACTCTCGCCTTCCGCTTCCTCGCTCACTGACTCGCTGCGCTC
GGTCGTTCGGCTGCGGCGAGCGGTATCAGCTCACTCAAAGGCGGTAATACGGTTATCCACAGAATCAGGG
GATAACGCAGGAAAGAACATGTGAGCAAAAGGCCAGCAAAAGGCCAGGAACCGTAAAAAGGCCGCGTTGC
TGGCGTTTTTCCATAGGCTCCGCCCCCCTGACGAGCATCACAAAAATCGACGCTCAAGTCAGAGGTGGCG
AAACCCGACAGGACTATAAAGATACCAGGCGTTTCCCCCTGGAAGCTCCCTCGTGCGCTCTCCTGTTCCG
ACCCTGCCGCTTACCGGATACCTGTCCGCCTTTCTCCCTTCGGGAAGCGTGGCGCTTTCTCATAGCTCAC
GCTGTAGGTATCTCAGTTCGGTGTAGGTCGTTCGCTCCAAGCTGGGCTGTGTGCACGAACCCCCCGTTCA
GCCCGACCGCTGCGCCTTATCCGGTAACTATCGTCTTGAGTCCAACCCGGTAAGACACGACTTATCGCCA
CTGGCAGCAGCCACTGGTAACAGGATTAGCAGAGCGAGGTATGTAGGCGGTGCTACAGAGTTCTTGAAGT
GGTGGGCTAACTACGGCTACACTAGAAGAACAGTATTTGGTATCTGCGCTCTGCTGAAGCCAGTTACCTT
CGGAAAAAGAGTTGGTAGCTCTTGATCCGGCAAACAAACCACCGCTGGTAGCGGTGGTTTTTTTGTTTGC
AAGCAGCAGATTACGCGCAGAAAAAAAGGATCTCAAGAAGATCCTTTGATCTTTTCTACGGGGTCTGACG
CTCAGTGGAACGACGCGCGCGTAACTCACGTTAAGGGATTTTGGTCATGAGCAAGGGGTGTTATGAGCCA
TATTCAGGTATAAATGGGCTCGCGATAATGTTCAGAATTGGTTAATTGGTTGTAACACTGACCCCTATTT
GTTTATTTTTCTAAATACATTCAAATATGTATCCGCTCATGAGACAATAACCCTGATAAATGCTTCAATA
ATATTGAAAAAGGAAGAATATGAGTATTCAACATTTCCGTGTCGCCCTTATTCCCTTTTTTGCGGCATTT
TGCCTTCCTGTTTTTGCTCACCCAGAAACGCTGGTGAAAGTAAAAGATGCTGAAGATCAGTTGGGTGCAC
GAGTGGGTTACATCGAACTGGATCTCAACAGCGGTAAGATCCTTGAGAGTTTTCGCCCCGAAGAACGTTT
TCCAATGATGAGCACTTTTAAAGTTCTGCTATGTGGCGCGGTATTATCCCGTATTGACGCCGGGCAAGAG
CAACTCGGTCGCCGCATACACTATTCTCAGAATGACTTGGTTGAGTACTCACCAGTCACAGAAAAGCATC
TTACGGATGGCATGACAGTAAGAGAATTATGCAGTGCTGCCATAACCATGAGTGATAACACTGCGGCCAA
CTTACTTCTGACAACGATCGGAGGACCGAAGGAGCTAACCGCTTTTTTGCACAACATGGGGGATCATGTA
ACTCGCCTTGATCGTTGGGAACCGGAGCTGAATGAAGCCATACCAAACGACGAGCGTGACACCACGATGC
CTGTAGCGATGGCAACAACGTTGCGCAAACTATTAACTGGCGAACTACTTACTCTAGCTTCCCGGCAACA
ATTAATAGACTGGATGGAGGCGGATAAAGTTGCAGGACCACTTCTGCGCTCGGCCCTTCCGGCTGGCTGG
TTTATTGCTGATAAATCCGGAGCCGGTGAGCGTGGTTCTCGCGGTATCATCGCAGCGCTGGGGCCAGATG
GTAAGCCCTCCCGTATCGTAGTTATCTACACGACGGGGAGTCAGGCAACTATGGATGAACGAAATAGACA
GATCGCTGAGATAGGTGCCTCACTGATTAAGCATTGGTAATGACCATGATTACGCCAAGCTCTAGCTAGA
GGTCGACGGTATACAGACATGATAAGATACATTGATGAGTTTGGACAAACCACAACTAGAATGCAGTGAA
AAAAATGCTTTATTTGTGAAATTTGTGATGCTATTGCTTTATTTGTAACCATTATAAGCTGCAATAAACA
AGTTGGGGTGGGCGAAGAACTCCAGCATGAGATCCCCGCGCTGGAGGATCATCCAGCCGGCGTCCCGGAA
AACGATTCCGAAGCCCAACCTTTCATAGAAGGCGGCGGTGGAATCGAAATCTCGTAGCACGTGTCAGGCA
CCGGGCTTGCGGGTCATGCACCAGGTGCGCGGTCCTTCGGGCACCTCGACGTCGGCGGTGACGGTGAAGC
CGAGCCGCTCGTAGAAGGGGAGGTTGCGGGGCGCGGATGTCTCCAGGAAGGCGGGCACCCCGGCGCGCTC
GGCCGCCTCCACTCCGGGGAGCACGACGGCGCTGCCCAGACCCTTGCCCTGGTGGTCGGGCGAGACGCCG
ACGGTGGCCAGGAACCACGCGGGCTCCTTGGGCCGGTGCGGCGCCAGGAGGCCTTCCATCTGTTGCTGCG
CGGCCAGCCGGGAACCGCTCAACTCGGCCATGCGCGGGCCGATCTCGGCGAACACCGCCCCCGCTTCGAC
GCTCTCCGGCGTGGTCCAGACCGCCACCGCGGCGCCGTCGTCCGCGACCCACACCTTGCCGATGTCGAGC
CCGACGCGCGTGAGGAAGAGTTCTTGCAGCTCGGTGACCCGCTCGATGTGGCG
Features (pLannotate 1.2.2; 21 found; start..end, strand, type, name):
    139..186     -  promoter       EM7 promoter: synthetic bacterial promoter&nbsp
    234..563     -  promoter       SV40 promoter: SV40 enhancer and early promoter
    577..685     -  rep_origin     f1 ori (fragment): f1 bacteriophage origin of replication; arrow indicates direction of (+) strand synthesis
    686..797     -  polyA_signal   bGH poly(A) signal: bovine growth hormone polyadenylation signal
   1012..1689    -  CDS            IGHG1 (fragment): IGHG1_HUMAN - Experimental evidence at protein level: Swiss-Prot protein existence level 1. Constant region of immunoglobulin heavy chains. Immunoglobulins, also known as antibodies, are membrane-bound or secreted glycoproteins produced by B lymphocytes. In the recognition phase of humoral immunity, the membrane-bound immunoglobulins serve as receptors which, upon binding of a specific antigen, trigger the clonal expansion and differentiation of B lymphocytes into immunoglobulins- secreting plasma cells. Secreted immunoglobulins mediate the effector phase of humoral immunity, which results in
   1705..2094    -  CDS            MFAP3 (fragment): MFAP3_HUMAN - Experimental evidence at protein level: Swiss-Prot protein existence level 1. Component of the elastin-associated microfibrils. From Homo sapiens (Human).
   2200..2237    -  CDS            IgH signal sequence (fragment): signal sequence from the mouse immunoglobulin heavy chain variable region
   2241..2259    -  promoter       SP6 promoter: promoter for bacteriophage SP6 RNA polymerase
   2311..2354    -  intron         CMV intron (fragment): modified intron A from human cytomegalovirus
   2490..2693    -  promoter       CMV promoter: human cytomegalovirus (CMV) immediate early promoter
   2694..2997    -  enhancer       CMV enhancer: human cytomegalovirus immediate early enhancer
   3240..3256    -  protein_bind   lac operator: The lac repressor binds to the lac operator to inhibit transcription in E. coli. This inhibition can be relieved by adding lactose or isopropyl-β-D-thiogalactopyranoside (IPTG). lac repressor encoded by lacI
   3712..3731    +  CDS            lacZα (fragment): LacZα fragment of β-galactosidase; lacZ fragment
   3756..3773    -  terminator     rrnB T2 terminator (fragment): transcription terminator T2 from the E. coli rrnB gene
   3998..4586    -  rep_origin     ori: high-copy-number ColE1/pMB1/pBR322/pUC origin of replication
   4697..4721    +  CDS            KanR (fragment): aminoglycoside phosphotransferase; aph(3')-Ia; confers resistance to kanamycin
   4751..4847    +  promoter       AmpR promoter (fragment): bla
   4850..5710    +  CDS            AmpR: β-lactamase; bla; confers resistance to ampicillin, carbenicillin, and related antibiotics
   5763..5884    -  polyA_signal   SV40 poly(A) signal: SV40 polyadenylation signal
   5879..6004    -  CDS            ble (fragment): BLE_KLEPN - Experimental evidence at protein level: Swiss-Prot protein existence level 1. Binding protein with a strong affinity to the bleomycin family of antibiotics. Binds to CL990; an antimitotic-antibiotic compound. From Klebsiella pneumoniae.
   6014..120     -  CDS            PuroR (fragment) (across the origin): puromycin N-acetyltransferase; pac from Streptomyces; confers resistance to puromycin
