[The description below was written by a language model from this plasmid's Addgene catalogue record and pLannotate feature annotations shown in this document.]
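Description:
pD649-HAsp-MFAP3-Fc(DAPA)-AviTag-6xHis is a mammalian expression plasmid built on the pD649 backbone for producing a secreted, soluble form of the extracellular domain of human MFAP3 (microfibril-associated protein 3). It is maintained in E. coli as a high-copy plasmid through a ColE1/pUC-type origin and selected with ampicillin via the β-lactamase gene. The feature table also shows an SV40 promoter/EM7 promoter unit driving sequence that matches fragments of puromycin N-acetyltransferase and a ble-type gene, followed by an SV40 polyadenylation signal. This suggests a mammalian selection cassette, but the record does not state which drug is used, and the annotations are only partial matches.

The expression cassette uses the CMV immediate-early enhancer and promoter with a fragment of CMV intron A, and ends in the bovine growth hormone polyadenylation signal. An SP6 promoter just upstream of the coding region allows in vitro transcription and serves as a sequencing primer site. The open reading frame begins with a signal peptide ("HAsp" in the name; the annotation software matched part of it to an immunoglobulin heavy-chain leader), which directs the protein into the secretory pathway. The 387 bp MFAP3 ectodomain segment follows, cloned between preserved NotI and AscI sites. It is fused in frame to a human IgG1 Fc region carrying the D265A and P329A (DAPA) substitutions, which are generally used to reduce Fc effector interactions. An AviTag for site-specific biotinylation by BirA and a 6xHis tag for metal-affinity purification complete the C terminus, although neither is annotated separately in the feature table.

The plasmid belongs to a collection made for a human immunoglobulin-superfamily cell-surface interactome screen, in which dimeric Fc-fused ectodomains are tested for binding to one another. The depositor notes that some plasmids in the collection may carry an IS4-like transposase insertion upstream of the CMV promoter. No such element is annotated here.
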