Addgene plasmid #156517: pD649-HAsp-MFAP3-Fc(DAPA)-AviTag-6xHis
Purpose: Mammalian expression of cell-surface protein extracellular domain fused to Fc(DAPA)-Avi-6xHis. Protein is secreted from cells.
Depositing lab: Chris Garcia. Depositing organization: Stanford University. Publication: A Human IgSF Cell-Surface Interactome Reveals a Complex Network of Protein-Protein Interactions. Wojtowicz WM, Vielmetter J, Fernandes RA, Siepe DH, Eastman CL, Chisholm GB, Cox S, Klock H, Anderson PW, Rue SM, Miller JJ, Glaser SM, Bragstad ML, Vance J, Lam AW, Lesley SA, Zinn K, Garcia KC. Cell. 2020 Aug 20;182(4):1027-1043.e17. doi: 10.1016/j.cell.2020.07.025. PubMed 32822567.
Backbone
  Vector backbone: pD649
  Backbone size w/o insert (bp): 6106
  Vector type: Mammalian Expression
Growth in bacteria
  Bacterial resistance: Ampicillin, 100 μg/mL
  Growth temperature: 37°C
  Growth strain: DH5alpha
  Copy number: High Copy
Gene/Insert
  Gene/Insert name: MFAP3
  Species: H. sapiens (human)
  Insert size (bp): 387
  Mutation: Fc region of human IgG contains D265A and P329A mutations (DAPA)
  Entrez Gene: MFAP3 (a.k.a. DKFZp586F0219)
  Promoter: CMV/SP6
  Tag / fusion protein: Fc(DAPA)-AviTag-6xHis (C terminal on backbone)
  Cloning method: Restriction Enzyme; 5′ cloning site GCGGCCGC (not destroyed); 3′ cloning site GGCGCGCC (not destroyed)
  Sequencing primers: 5′ ATTTAGGTGACACTATAG; 3′ CACGTACCAGTTGAACTTCACC
Resource information
  A portion of this plasmid was derived from a plasmid made by: synthesis by ThermoFisher
Terms and licenses: Academic/Nonprofit Terms; Industry Terms: Not Available to Industry
Depositor comments: Some plasmids in this collection may have an IS4-like element ISVsa5 family transposase upstream of the CMV promoter.
How to cite: pD649-HAsp-MFAP3-Fc(DAPA)-AviTag-6xHis was a gift from Chris Garcia (Addgene plasmid # 156517 ; http://n2t.net/addgene:156517 ; RRID:Addgene_156517)
